Addgene plasmid #100765: pLenti-Mito-Car-GECO
Purpose: Lentiviral tet-inducible expression of mito-targeted genetically encoded Ca2+-indicators for optical imaging
Depositing lab: Joseph Gordon. Depositing organization: University of Manitoba. Publication: Myocardin regulates mitochondrial calcium homeostasis and prevents permeability transition. Mughal W, Martens M, Field J, Chapman D, Huang J, Rattan S, Hai Y, Cheung KG, Kereliuk S, West AR, Cole LK, Hatch GM, Diehl-Jones W, Keijzer R, Dolinsky VW, Dixon IM, Parmacek MS, Gordon JW. Cell Death Differ. 2018 Mar 6. pii: 10.1038/s41418-018-0073-z. doi: 10.1038/s41418-018-0073-z. PubMed 29511336.
Backbone
  Vector backbone: pLenti-puro
  Backbone manufacturer: Invitrogen
  Backbone size w/o insert (bp): 7067
  Vector type: Mammalian Expression, Lentiviral
  Selectable markers: Puromycin
Growth in bacteria
  Bacterial resistance: Ampicillin, 100 μg/mL
  Growth temperature: 37°C
  Growth strain: NEB Stable
  Copy number: High Copy
Gene/Insert
  Gene/Insert name: Lenti-Mito-Car-GECO
  Species: Synthetic
  Insert size (bp): 1458
  Mutation: R-GECO1: E163V/I166V/V174T/M176I/F222I/A302P
  Promoter: CMV
  Tag / fusion protein: a duplex of the mitochondrial targeting signal of cytochrome c oxidase subunit VIII (N terminal on backbone)
  Cloning method: Restriction Enzyme; 5′ cloning site EcoRI (not destroyed); 3′ cloning site XhoI (not destroyed)
  Sequencing primers: 5′ CMV-fwd; 3′ V5-rev and BGH-Rev
Terms and licenses: Academic/Nonprofit Terms; Industry Terms: Not Available to Industry
Depositor comments: sub-cloned from Addgene CMV-mito-CAR-GECO1 #46022
How to cite: pLenti-Mito-Car-GECO was a gift from Joseph Gordon (Addgene plasmid # 100765 ; http://n2t.net/addgene:100765 ; RRID:Addgene_100765)
