[The description below was written by a language model from this plasmid's Addgene catalogue record and pLannotate feature annotations shown in this document.]
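Description:
pLenti-Mito-Car-GECO is a third-generation-style, self-inactivating HIV-1 lentiviral transfer plasmid built on the pLenti-puro backbone for expression of a mitochondrially targeted red calcium indicator in mammalian cells. It is maintained in E. coli through a high-copy ColE1/pUC origin with ampicillin resistance, and also carries f1 and SV40 origins. The viral portion comprises an RSV promoter fused to a truncated 5′ LTR, the Ψ packaging signal with a partial gag sequence, the Rev response element, and a ΔU3 3′ LTR followed by an SV40 polyadenylation signal. This lets genomic RNA be produced and packaged when helper functions are supplied in trans, while leaving the integrated provirus without LTR promoter activity.

The payload is driven by the CMV enhancer/promoter followed by two short tet operator-containing fragments, an arrangement consistent with the stated tet-inducible design, in which a Tet repressor would block transcription until tetracycline or doxycycline is added. The record does not show a repressor on this plasmid, so it would presumably have to be provided separately. The synthetic insert, cloned between EcoRI and XhoI and subcloned from an earlier CMV-mito-CAR-GECO1 plasmid, begins with a duplicated mitochondrial targeting signal from cytochrome c oxidase subunit VIII; only one copy is flagged by the annotation. It continues with a myosin light chain kinase calmodulin-binding peptide, a red fluorescent protein core (auto-annotated as a HyPerRed fragment, probably reflecting sequence similarity) and calmodulin. This is the CAR-GECO variant of R-GECO1 carrying six listed substitutions. A V5 tag is annotated downstream, though whether it is in frame is not stated. A separate SV40 promoter-PuroR cassette allows puromycin selection of transduced cells. The construct is intended for optical imaging of mitochondrial Ca2+.
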