Features (pLannotate 1.2.2; 33 found; start..end, strand, type, name):
      7..210     +  promoter       CMV promoter: human cytomegalovirus (CMV) immediate early promoter
    212..231     +  promoter       PLtetO-1 promoter (fragment): modified phage lambda PL promoter with tet operator sites (Lutz and Bujard, 1997)
    233..252     +  promoter       PLtetO-1 promoter (fragment): modified phage lambda PL promoter with tet operator sites (Lutz and Bujard, 1997)
    285..371     +  CDS            COX8A (fragment): COX8A_HUMAN - Also known as COX8, COX8L. Experimental evidence at protein level: Swiss-Prot protein existence level 1. Component of the cytochrome c oxidase, the last enzyme in the mitochondrial electron transport chain which drives oxidative phosphorylation. The respiratory chain contains 3 multisubunit complexes succinate dehydrogenase (complex II, CII), ubiquinol- cytochrome c oxidoreductase (cytochrome b-c1 complex, complex III, CIII) and cytochrome c oxidase (complex IV, CIV), that cooperate to transfer electrons derived from NADH and succinate to molecular oxygen, creating an electrochem
    504..560     +  CDS            calmodulin-binding peptide: calmodulin-binding peptide from avian smooth muscle myosin light chain kinase
    566..1289    +  CDS            HyPerRed (fragment): red fluorescent genetically encoded indicator for H2O2 ()
   1298..1740    +  CDS            calmodulin (fragment): calcium-binding protein
   1771..1812    +  CDS            V5 tag: epitope tag from simian virus 5
   1896..2225    +  promoter       SV40 promoter: SV40 enhancer and early promoter
   2235..2834    +  CDS            PuroR: puromycin N-acetyltransferase; pac from Streptomyces alboniger; confers resistance to puromycin
   2824..2904    +  CDS            nef (fragment): NEF_HV1Z2 - Experimental evidence at protein level: Swiss-Prot protein existence level 1. Extracellular Nef protein targets CD4(+) T-lymphocytes for apoptosis by interacting with CXCR4 surface receptors. From Human immunodeficiency virus type 1 group M subtype D (isolate Z2/CDC-Z34) (HIV-1).
   2906..3139    +  LTR            3' LTR (ΔU3): self-inactivating 3' long terminal repeat (LTR) from HIV-1
   3211..3332    +  polyA_signal   SV40 poly(A) signal: SV40 polyadenylation signal
   3372..3507    +  rep_origin     SV40 ori: SV40 origin of replication
   3528..3546    -  promoter       T7 promoter: promoter for bacteriophage T7 RNA polymerase
   3554..3709    +  CDS            lacZα (fragment): LacZα fragment of β-galactosidase; lacZ fragment
   3714..4142    +  rep_origin     f1 ori (sequence partly withheld): f1 bacteriophage origin of replication; arrow indicates direction of (+) strand synthesis
   4195..4299    +  promoter       AmpR promoter: bla
   4300..5160    +  CDS            AmpR: β-lactamase; bla; confers resistance to ampicillin, carbenicillin, and related antibiotics
   5331..5919    +  rep_origin     ori: high-copy-number ColE1/pMB1/pBR322/pUC origin of replication
   6102..6194    +  CDS            lacI (fragment): lac repressor; lacI; The lac repressor binds to the lac operator to inhibit transcription in E. coli. This inhibition can be relieved by adding lactose or isopropyl-β-D-thiogalactopyranoside (IPTG).
   6207..6228    +  protein_bind   CAP binding site: CAP binding activates transcription in the presence of cAMP. E. coli catabolite activator protein
   6243..6273    +  promoter       lac promoter: promoter for the E. coli lac operon
   6281..6297    +  protein_bind   lac operator: The lac repressor binds to the lac operator to inhibit transcription in E. coli. This inhibition can be relieved by adding lactose or isopropyl-β-D-thiogalactopyranoside (IPTG). lac repressor encoded by lacI
   6342..6360    +  promoter       T3 promoter: promoter for bacteriophage T3 RNA polymerase
   6388..6614    +  promoter       RSV promoter: Rous sarcoma virus enhancer/promoter
   6615..6795    +  LTR            5' LTR (truncated): truncated 5' long terminal repeat (LTR) from HIV-1
   6842..6967    +  misc_feature   HIV-1 Ψ: packaging signal of human immunodeficiency virus type 1
   6951..7314    +  CDS            HIV-1 gag (fragment): gag protein from human immunodeficiency virus 1; gag
   7460..7693    +  misc_feature   RRE: The Rev response element (RRE) of HIV-1 allows for Rev-dependent mRNA export from the nucleus to the cytoplasm.
   8070..8170    +  CDS            Rev (fragment): human immunodeficiency virus 1 (HIV-1) Rev protein; rev; enhances nuclear export of unspliced and incompletely spliced viral mRNAs
   8171..8191    -  misc_feature   MCS (fragment): pBluescript multiple cloning site
   8202..6       +  enhancer       CMV enhancer (across the origin): human cytomegalovirus immediate early enhancer
>Addgene plasmid #100765 | pLenti-Mito-Car-GECO | addgene full sequence | sequence record 193070 | Addgene NGS Result
ACCATGGTGATGCGGTTTTGGCAGTACATCAATGGGCGTGGATAGCGGTTTGACTCACGGGGATTTCCAA
GTCTCCACCCCATTGACGTCAATGGGAGTTTGTTTTGGCACCAAAATCAACGGGACTTTCCAAAATGTCG
TAACAACTCCGCCCCATTGACGCAAATGGGCGGTAGGCGTGTACGGTGGGAGGTCTATATAAGCAGAGCT
CTCCCTATCAGTGATAGAGATCTCCCTATCAGTGATAGAGATCGTCGACTAGTGGATCCAGTGTGGTGGA
ATTCATGTCTGTTCTGACTCCTCTGCTGCTCCGGGGTCTCACAGGTTCCGCAAGAAGACTCCCCGTGCCT
AGGGCCAAAATTCATTCACTGGGGGACCCCATGAGCGTGCTCACCCCACTCCTGCTGCGGGGGCTGACCG
GCAGCGCTAGGCGGCTGCCAGTCCCCAGGGCCAAGATCCACAGTCTCGGCGATCCCAAGGATCCAACCAT
GGTCGACTCTTCACGTCGTAAGTGGAATAAGGCAGGTCACGCAGTTAGAGCTATAGGTCGGCTGAGCTCA
CCCGTGGTTTCCGAGCGGATGTACCCCGAGGACGGCGCCCTGAAGAGCGAGATCAAGAAGGGGCTGAGGC
TGAAGGACGGCGGCCACTACGCCGCCGAGGTCAAGACCACCTACAAGGCCAAGAAGCCCGTGCAGCTGCC
CGGCGCCTACATCGTCGACATCAAGTTGGACATCGTGTCCCACAACGAGGACTACACCATCGTGGAACAG
TGCGAACGCGCCGAGGGCCGCCACTCCACCGGCGGCATGGACGAGCTGTACAAGGGAGGTACAGGCGGGA
GTCTGGTGAGCAAGGGCGTGGAGGATAACATGGCCATCGTCAAGGAGTTCATGCGCTTCAAGACGCACAT
AGAGGGCTCCGTGAACGGCCACGAGTTCGAGATCGAGGGCGAGGGCGAGGGCCGCCCCTACGAGGCCTTT
CAGACCGCTAAGCTGAAGGTGACCAAGGGTGGCCCCCTGCCCTTCGCCTGGGACATCCTGTCCCCTCAGA
TTATGTACGGCTCCAAGGCCTACATTAAGCACCCAGCCGACATCCCCGACTACTTCAAGCTGTCCTTCCC
CGAGGGCTTCAGGTGGGAGCGCGTGATGAACTTCGAGGACGGCGGCATTATTCACGTTAACCAGGACTCC
TCCCTGCAGGACGGCGTATTCATCTACAAGGTGAAGCTGCGCGGCACCAACTTCCCCCCCGACGGCCCCG
TAATGCAGAAGAAGACCATGGGCTGGGAGCCTACGCGTGACCAACTGACTGAAGAGCAGATCGCAGAATT
TAAAGAGGCTTTCTCCCTATTTGACAAGGACGGGGATGGGACGATAACAACCAAGGAGCTGGGGACGGTG
ATGCGGTCTCTGGGGCAGAACCCCACAGAAGCAGAGCTGCAGGACATGATCAATGAAGTAGATGCCGACG
GTGACGGCACATTCGACTTCCCTGAGTTCCTGACGATGATGGCAAGAAAAATGAATGACACAGACAGTGA
AGAGGAAATTAGAGAAGCGTTCCGCGTGTTTGATAAGGACGGCAATGGCTACATCGGCGCAGCAGAGCTT
CGCCACGTGATGACAGACCTTGGAGAGAAGTTAACAGATGAGGAGGTTGATGAAATGATCAGGGTAGCAG
ACATCGATGGGGATGGTCAGGTAAACTACGAAGAGTTTGTACAAATGATGACAGCGAAGTAACTCGAGTC
TAGAGGGCCCGCGGTTCGAAGGTAAGCCTATCCCTAACCCTCTCCTCGGTCTCGATTCTACGCGTACCGG
TCATCATCACCATCACCATTGAGTTTAAACCTGCTGATCAGCCTCGACTGTGCCTTCTAGTCGACCCTGT
GGAATGTGTGTCAGTTAGGGTGTGGAAAGTCCCCAGGCTCCCCAGCAGGCAGAAGTATGCAAAGCATGCA
TCTCAATTAGTCAGCAACCAGGTGTGGAAAGTCCCCAGGCTCCCCAGCAGGCAGAAGTATGCAAAGCATG
CATCTCAATTAGTCAGCAACCATAGTCCCGCCCCTAACTCCGCCCATCCCGCCCCTAACTCCGCCCAGTT
CCGCCCATTCTCCGCCCCATGGCTGACTAATTTTTTTTATTTATGCAGAGGCCGAGGCCGCCTCGGCCTC
TGAGCTATTCCAGAAGTAGTGAGGAGGCTTTTTTGGAGGCCTAGGCTTTTGCAAAAAGCTTACCATGACC
GAGTACAAGCCCACGGTGCGCCTCGCCACCCGCGACGACGTCCCCAGGGCCGTACGCACCCTCGCCGCCG
CGTTCGCCGACTACCCCGCCACGCGCCACACCGTCGATCCGGACCGCCACATCGAGCGGGTCACCGAGCT
GCAAGAACTCTTCCTCACGCGCGTCGGGCTCGACATCGGCAAGGTGTGGGTCGCGGACGACGGCGCCGCG
GTGGCGGTCTGGACCACGCCGGAGAGCGTCGAAGCGGGGGCGGTGTTCGCCGAGATCGGCCCGCGCATGG
CCGAGTTGAGCGGTTCCCGGCTGGCCGCGCAGCAACAGATGGAAGGCCTCCTGGCGCCGCACCGGCCCAA
GGAGCCCGCGTGGTTCCTGGCCACCGTCGGCGTCTCGCCCGACCACCAGGGCAAGGGTCTGGGCAGCGCC
GTCGTGCTCCCCGGAGTGGAGGCGGCCGAGCGCGCCGGGGTGCCCGCCTTCCTGGAGACCTCCGCGCCCC
GCAACCTCCCCTTCTACGAGCGGCTCGGCTTCACCGTCACCGCCGACGTCGAGGTGCCCGAAGGACCGCG
CACCTGGTGCATGACCCGCAAGCCCGGTGCCTGAGGTACCTTTAAGACCAATGACTTACAAGGCAGCTGT
AGATCTTAGCCACTTTTTAAAAGAAAAGGGGGGACTGGAAGGGCTAATTCACTCCCAACGAAGACAAGAT
CTGCTTTTTGCTTGTACTGGGTCTCTCTGGTTAGACCAGATCTGAGCCTGGGAGCTCTCTGGCTAACTAG
GGAACCCACTGCTTAAGCCTCAATAAAGCTTGCCTTGAGTGCTTCAAGTAGTGTGTGCCCGTCTGTTGTG
TGACTCTGGTAACTAGAGATCCCTCAGACCCTTTTAGTCAGTGTGGAAAATCTCTAGCAGTAGTAGTTCA
TGTCATCTTATTATTCAGTATTTATAACTTGCAAAGAAATGAATATCAGAGAGTGAGAGGAACTTGTTTA
TTGCAGCTTATAATGGTTACAAATAAAGCAATAGCATCACAAATTTCACAAATAAAGCATTTTTTTCACT
GCATTCTAGTTGTGGTTTGTCCAAACTCATCAATGTATCTTATCATGTCTGGCTCTAGCTATCCCGCCCC
TAACTCCGCCCATCCCGCCCCTAACTCCGCCCAGTTCCGCCCATTCTCCGCCCCATGGCTGACTAATTTT
TTTTATTTATGCAGAGGCCGAGGCCGCCTCGGCCTCTGAGCTATTCCAGAAGTAGTGAGGAGGCTTTTTT
GGAGGCCTAGGGACGTACCCAATTCGCCCTATAGTGAGTCGTATTACGCGCGCTCACTGGCCGTCGTTTT
ACAACGTCGTGACTGGGAAAACCCTGGCGTTACCCAACTTAATCGCCTTGCAGCACATCCCCCTTTCGCC
AGCTGGCGTAATAGCGAAGAGGCCCGCACCGATCGCCCTTCCCAACAGTTGCGCAGCCTGAATGGCGAAT
GGG
[124 nt withheld, positions 3714-3837]
C
[91 nt withheld, positions 3839-3929]
A
[49 nt withheld, positions 3931-3979]
CCTTTGACGTTGGAGTCCACGTTCTTT
[37 nt withheld, positions 4007-4043]
ACCCTATCTCGGTCTATTCTTTTGATTTATAAGGGATTTTGCCGATTTCGGCCTATTGGTTAAAAAATGA
GCTGATTTAACAAAAATTTAACGCGAATTTTAACAAAATATTAACGCTTACAATTTAGGTGGCACTTTTC
GGGGAAATGTGCGCGGAACCCCTATTTGTTTATTTTTCTAAATACATTCAAATATGTATCCGCTCATGAG
ACAATAACCCTGATAAATGCTTCAATAATATTGAAAAAGGAAGAGTATGAGTATTCAACATTTCCGTGTC
GCCCTTATTCCCTTTTTTGCGGCATTTTGCCTTCCTGTTTTTGCTCACCCAGAAACGCTGGTGAAAGTAA
AAGATGCTGAAGATCAGTTGGGTGCACGAGTGGGTTACATCGAACTGGATCTCAACAGCGGTAAGATCCT
TGAGAGTTTTCGCCCCGAAGAACGTTTTCCAATGATGAGCACTTTTAAAGTTCTGCTATGTGGCGCGGTA
TTATCCCGTATTGACGCCGGGCAAGAGCAACTCGGTCGCCGCATACACTATTCTCAGAATGACTTGGTTG
AGTACTCACCAGTCACAGAAAAGCATCTTACGGATGGCATGACAGTAAGAGAATTATGCAGTGCTGCCAT
AACCATGAGTGATAACACTGCGGCCAACTTACTTCTGACAACGATCGGAGGACCGAAGGAGCTAACCGCT
TTTTTGCACAACATGGGGGATCATGTAACTCGCCTTGATCGTTGGGAACCGGAGCTGAATGAAGCCATAC
CAAACGACGAGCGTGACACCACGATGCCTGTAGCAATGGCAACAACGTTGCGCAAACTATTAACTGGCGA
ACTACTTACTCTAGCTTCCCGGCAACAATTAATAGACTGGATGGAGGCGGATAAAGTTGCAGGACCACTT
CTGCGCTCGGCCCTTCCGGCTGGCTGGTTTATTGCTGATAAATCTGGAGCCGGTGAGCGTGGGTCTCGCG
GTATCATTGCAGCACTGGGGCCAGATGGTAAGCCCTCCCGTATCGTAGTTATCTACACGACGGGGAGTCA
GGCAACTATGGATGAACGAAATAGACAGATCGCTGAGATAGGTGCCTCACTGATTAAGCATTGGTAACTG
TCAGACCAAGTTTACTCATATATACTTTAGATTGATTTAAAACTTCATTTTTAATTTAAAAGGATCTAGG
TGAAGATCCTTTTTGATAATCTCATGACCAAAATCCCTTAACGTGAGTTTTCGTTCCACTGAGCGTCAGA
CCCCGTAGAAAAGATCAAAGGATCTTCTTGAGATCCTTTTTTTCTGCGCGTAATCTGCTGCTTGCAAACA
AAAAAACCACCGCTACCAGCGGTGGTTTGTTTGCCGGATCAAGAGCTACCAACTCTTTTTCCGAAGGTAA
CTGGCTTCAGCAGAGCGCAGATACCAAATACTGTTCTTCTAGTGTAGCCGTAGTTAGGCCACCACTTCAA
GAACTCTGTAGCACCGCCTACATACCTCGCTCTGCTAATCCTGTTACCAGTGGCTGCTGCCAGTGGCGAT
AAGTCGTGTCTTACCGGGTTGGACTCAAGACGATAGTTACCGGATAAGGCGCAGCGGTCGGGCTGAACGG
GGGGTTCGTGCACACAGCCCAGCTTGGAGCGAACGACCTACACCGAACTGAGATACCTACAGCGTGAGCT
ATGAGAAAGCGCCACGCTTCCCGAAGGGAGAAAGGCGGACAGGTATCCGGTAAGCGGCAGGGTCGGAACA
GGAGAGCGCACGAGGGAGCTTCCAGGGGGAAACGCCTGGTATCTTTATAGTCCTGTCGGGTTTCGCCACC
TCTGACTTGAGCGTCGATTTTTGTGATGCTCGTCAGGGGGGCGGAGCCTATGGAAAAACGCCAGCAACGC
GGCCTTTTTACGGTTCCTGGCCTTTTGCTGGCCTTTTGCTCACATGTTCTTTCCTGCGTTATCCCCTGAT
TCTGTGGATAACCGTATTACCGCCTTTGAGTGAGCTGATACCGCTCGCCGCAGCCGAACGACCGAGCGCA
GCGAGTCAGTGAGCGAGGAAGCGGAAGAGCGCCCAATACGCAAACCGCCTCTCCCCGCGCGTTGGCCGAT
TCATTAATGCAGCTGGCACGACAGGTTTCCCGACTGGAAAGCGGGCAGTGAGCGCAACGCAATTAATGTG
AGTTAGCTCACTCATTAGGCACCCCAGGCTTTACACTTTATGCTTCCGGCTCGTATGTTGTGTGGAATTG
TGAGCGGATAACAATTTCACACAGGAAACAGCTATGACCATGATTACGCCAAGCGCGCAATTAACCCTCA
CTAAAGGGAACAAAAGCTGGAGCTGCAAGCTTAATGTAGTCTTATGCAATACTCTTGTAGTCTTGCAACA
TGGTAACGATGAGTTAGCAACATGCCTTACAAGGAGAGAAAAAGCACCGTGCATGCCGATTGGTGGAAGT
AAGGTGGTACGATCGTGCCTTATTAGGAAGGCAACAGACGGGTCTGACATGGATTGGACGAACCACTGAA
TTGCCGCATTGCAGAGATATTGTATTTAAGTGCCTAGCTCGATACATAAACGGGTCTCTCTGGTTAGACC
AGATCTGAGCCTGGGAGCTCTCTGGCTAACTAGGGAACCCACTGCTTAAGCCTCAATAAAGCTTGCCTTG
AGTGCTTCAAGTAGTGTGTGCCCGTCTGTTGTGTGACTCTGGTAACTAGAGATCCCTCAGACCCTTTTAG
TCAGTGTGGAAAATCTCTAGCAGTGGCGCCCGAACAGGGACTTGAAAGCGAAAGGGAAACCAGAGGAGCT
CTCTCGACGCAGGACTCGGCTTGCTGAAGCGCGCACGGCAAGAGGCGAGGGGCGGCGACTGGTGAGTACG
CCAAAAATTTTGACTAGCGGAGGCTAGAAGGAGAGAGATGGGTGCGAGAGCGTCAGTATTAAGCGGGGGA
GAATTAGATCGCGATGGGAAAAAATTCGGTTAAGGCCAGGGGGAAAGAAAAAATATAAATTAAAACATAT
AGTATGGGCAAGCAGGGAGCTAGAACGATTCGCAGTTAATCCTGGCCTGTTAGAAACATCAGAAGGCTGT
AGACAAATACTGGGACAGCTACAACCATCCCTTCAGACAGGATCAGAAGAACTTAGATCATTATATAATA
CAGTAGCAACCCTCTATTGTGTGCATCAAAGGATAGAGATAAAAGACACCAAGGAAGCTTTAGACAAGAT
AGAGGAAGAGCAAAACAAAAGTAAGACCACCGCACAGCAAGCGGCCGCTGATCTTCAGACCTGGAGGAGG
AGATATGAGGGACAATTGGAGAAGTGAATTATATAAATATAAAGTAGTAAAAATTGAACCATTAGGAGTA
GCACCCACCAAGGCAAAGAGAAGAGTGGTGCAGAGAGAAAAAAGAGCAGTGGGAATAGGAGCTTTGTTCC
TTGGGTTCTTGGGAGCAGCAGGAAGCACTATGGGCGCAGCGTCAATGACGCTGACGGTACAGGCCAGACA
ATTATTGTCTGGTATAGTGCAGCAGCAGAACAATTTGCTGAGGGCTATTGAGGCGCAACAGCATCTGTTG
CAACTCACAGTCTGGGGCATCAAGCAGCTCCAGGCAAGAATCCTGGCTGTGGAAAGATACCTAAAGGATC
AACAGCTCCTGGGGATTTGGGGTTGCTCTGGAAAACTCATTTGCACCACTGCTGTGCCTTGGAATGCTAG
TTGGAGTAATAAATCTCTGGAACAGATTTGGAATCACACGACCTGGATGGAGTGGGACAGAGAAATTAAC
AATTACACAAGCTTAATACACTCCTTAATTGAAGAATCGCAAAACCAGCAAGAAAAGAATGAACAAGAAT
TATTGGAATTAGATAAATGGGCAAGTTTGTGGAATTGGTTTAACATAACAAATTGGCTGTGGTATATAAA
ATTATTCATAATGATAGTAGGAGGCTTGGTAGGTTTAAGAATAGTTTTTGCTGTACTTTCTATAGTGAAT
AGAGTTAGGCAGGGATATTCACCATTATCGTTTCAGACCCACCTCCCAACCCCGAGGGGACCCGACAGGC
CCGAAGGAATAGAAGAAGAAGGTGGAGAGAGAGACAGAGACAGATCCATTCGATTAGTGAACGGATCTCG
ACGGTATCGATAAGCTTGGGAGTTCCGCTTACATAACTTACGGTAAATGGCCCGCCTGGCTGACCGCCCA
ACGACCCCCGCCCATTGACGTCAATAATGACGTATGTTCCCATAGTAACGCCAATAGGGACTTTCCATTG
ACGTCAATGGGTGGAGTATTTACGGTAAACTGCCCACTTGGCAGTACATCAAGTGTATCATATGCCAAGT
ACGCCCCCTATTGACGTCAATGACGGTAAATGGCCCGCCTGGCATTATGCCCAGTACATGACCTTATGGG
ACTTTCCTACTTGGCAGTACATCTACGTATTAGTCATCGCTATT
