>Addgene plasmid #100765 | pLenti-Mito-Car-GECO | depositor partial sequence | sequence record 189457 | Mito Car-GECO1
CTCACAGGTTCCGCAAGAAGACTCCCCGTGCCTAGGGCCAAAATTCATTCACTGGGGGACCCCATGAGCG
TGCTCACCCCACTCCTGCTGCGGGGGCTGACCGGCAGCGCTAGGCGGCTGCCAGTCCCCAGGGCCAAGAT
CCACAGTCTCGGCGATCCCAAGGATCCAACCATGGTCGACTCTTCACGTCGTAAGTGGAATAAGGCAGGT
CACGCAGTTAGAGCTATAGGTCGGCTGAGCTCACCCGTGGTTTCCGAGCGGATGTACCCCGAGGACGGCG
CCCTGAAGAGCGAGATCAAGAAGGGGCTGAGGCTGAAGGACGGCGGCCACTACGCCGCCGAGGTCAAGAC
CACCTACAAGGCCAAGAAGCCCGTGCAGCTGCCCGGCGCCTACATCGTCGACATCAAGTTGGACATCGTG
TCCCACAACGAGGACTACACCATCGTGGAACAGTGCGAACGCGCCGAGGGCCGCCACTCCACCGGCGGCA
TGGACGAGCTGTACAAGGGAGGTACAGGCGGGAGTCTGGTGAGCAAGGGCGTGGAGGATAACATGGCCAT
CGTCAAGGAGTTCATGCGCTTCAAGACGCACATAGAGGGCTCCGTGAACGGCCACGAGTTCGAGATCGAG
GGCGAGGGCGAGGGCCGCCCCTACGAGGCCTTTCAGACCGCTAAGCTGAAGGTGACCAAGGGTGGCCCCC
TGCCCTTCGCCTGGGACATCCTGTCCCCTCAGATTATGTACGGCTCCAAGGCCTACATTAAGCACCCAGC
CGACATCCCCGACTACTTCAAGCTGTCCTTCCCCGAGGGCTTCAGGTGGGAGCGCGTGATGAACTTCGAG
GACGGCGGCATTATTCACGTTAACCAGGACTCCTCCCTGCAGGACGGCGTATTCATCTACAAGGTGAAGC
TGCGCGGCACCAACTTCCCCCCCGACGGCCCCGTAATGCAGAAGAAGACCATGGGCTGGGAGCCTACGCG
TGACCAACTGACTGAAGAGCAGATCGCAGAATTTAAAGAGGCTTTCTCCCTATTTGACAAGGACGGGGAT
GGGACGATAACAACCAAGGAGCTGGGGACGGTGATGCGGTCTCTGGGGCAGAACCCCACAGAAGCAGAGC
TGCAGGACATGATCAATGAAGTAGATGCCGACGGTGACGGCACATTCGACTTCCCTGAGTTCCTGACGAT
GATGGCAAGAAAAATGAATGACACAGACAGTGAAGAGGAAATTAGAGAAGCGTTCCGCGTGTTTGATAAG
GACGGCAATGGCTACATCGGCGCAGCAGAGCTTCGCCACGTGATGACAGACCTTGGAGAGAAGTTAACAG
ATGAGGAGGTTGATGAAATGATCAGGGTAGCAGACATCGATGGGGATGGTCAGGTAAACTACGAAGA
